>Addgene plasmid #72058 | Unc5d.y-AP-His | depositor full sequence | sequence record 131244 | Full Sequence
GTCGAGGTCTCGACGGTATCGATTGACATTGATTATTGACTAGCTAGTTATTAATAGTAATCAATTACGG
GGTCATTAGTTCATAGCCCATATATGGAGTTCCGCGTTACATAACTTACGGTAAATGGCCCGCCTGGCTG
ACCGCCCAACGACCCCCGCCCATTGACGTCAATAATGACGTATGTTCCCATAGTAACGCCAATAGGGACT
TTCCATTGACGTCAATGGGTGGAGTATTTACGGTAAACTGCCCACTTGGCAGTACATCAAGTGTATCATA
TGCCAAGTCCGCCCCCTATTGACGTCAATGACGGTAAATGGCCCGCCTGGCATTATGCCCAGTACATGAC
CTTACGGGACTTTCCTACTTGGCAGTACATCTACGTATTAGTCATCGCTATTACCATGGTGATGCGGTTT
TGGCAGTACACCAATGGGCGTGGATAGCGGTTTGACTCACGGGGATTTCCAAGTCTCCACCCCATTGACG
TCAATGGGAGTTTGTTTTGGCACCAAAATCAACGGGACTTTCCAAAATGTCGTAATAACCCCGCCCCGTT
GACGCAAATGGGCGGTAGGCGTGTACGGTGGGAGGTCTATATAAGCAGAGCTCGTTTAGTGAACCGTCAG
ATCGCCTGGAGACGCCATCCACGCTGTTTTGACCTCCATAGAAGACACCGGGACCGATCCAGCCTCCGCG
GCCGGGAACGGTGCATTGGAACGCGGATTCCCCGTGCCAAGAGTGACGTAAGTACCGCCTATAGACTCTA
TAGGCACACCCCTTTGGCTCTTATGCATGCTATACTGTTTTTGGCTTGGGGCCTATACACCCCCGCTTCC
ATATGCTATAGGTGATGGTATAGCTTAGCCTATAGGTGTGGGTTATTGACCATTATTGACCACTCCCCTA
TTGGTGACGATACTTTCCATTACTAATCCATAACATGGCTCTTTGCCACAACTATCTCTATTGGCTATAT
GCCAATACTCTGTCCTTCAGAGACTGACACGGACTCTGTATTTTTACAGGATGGGGTCCCATTTATTATT
TACAAATTCACATATACAACAACGCCGTCCCCCGTGCCCGCAGTTTTTATTAAACATAGCGTGGGATCTC
CACGCGAATCTCGGGTACGTGTTCCGGACATGGGCTCTTCTCCGGTAGCGGCGGAGCTTCCACATCCGAG
CCCTGGTCCCATGCCTCCAGCGGCTCATGGTCGCTCGGCAGCTCCTTGCTCCTAACAGTGGAGGCCAGAC
TTAGGCACAGCACAATGCCCACCACCACCAGTGTGCCGCACAAGGCCGTGGCGGTAGGGTATGTGTCTGA
AAATGAGCTCGGAGATTGGGCTCGCACCGCTGACGCAGATGGAAGACTTAAGGCAGCGGCAGAAGAAGAT
GCAGGCAGCTGAGTTGTTGTATTCTGATAAGAGTCAGAGGTAACTCCCGTTGCGGTGCTGTTAACGGTGG
AGGGCAGTGTAGTCTGAGCAGTACTCGTTGCTGCCGCGCGCGCCACCAGACATAATAGCTGACAGACTAA
CAGACTGTTCCTTTCCATGGGTCTTTTCTGCAGAAGCTTGAATTCTCGAGGATCCGCGGCCGCGCCACCA
TGGGGACAGGGGCTGCAGACGGCAGCCGCGGGGCGCGCCGGTGGCTCCCATGGCTAGGACTCTTTTTCTG
GGCGGCGGGGGCTGCGGCTGCCCGAGGAGCCGATGGCAGTGAAATTCTTCCCGACTCTATCCCATCTGCC
CCTGGAACGCTGCCTCATTTCATCGAGGAGCCCGAAGATGCATACATCATCAAGAGCAACCCGATTGCAC
TCAGGTGCAAAGCAAGGCCAGCCATGCAGATCTTCTTCAAATGCAATGGGGAGTGGGTCCATCAGAATGA
ACATGTGTCCGAGGAGAGCCTGGATGAGAGCTCAGGCTTGAAGGTCCGGGAAGTGTTTATCAATGTCACC
AGGCAGCAAGTGGAGGACTTCCATGGGCCAGAGGACTACTGGTGCCAGTGTGTAGCGTGGAGCCACCTGG
GAACGTCCAAGAGTAGGAAGGCATCTGTGCGCATAGCCTATTTACGGAAAAACTTTGAACAAGATCCACA
AGGCAGGGAGGTTCCTATTGAAGGCATGATCGTGCTGCATTGTCGCCCGCCAGAGGGAGTTCCAGCAGCA
GAGGTGGAATGGCTGAAAAATGAGGAGCCCATCGACTCCGAACAGGATGAGAACATTGACACCAGGGCTG
ACCATAACTTGATCATCAGACAGGCCCGGCTGTCAGACTCAGGGAATTACACCTGTATGGCAGCCAACAT
CGTGGCCAAGAGGAGGAGCCTCTCAGCAACTGTGGTGGTCTACGTGGATGGCAGCTGGGAAGTGTGGAGT
GAATGGTCAGTCTGCAGCCCAGAGTGTGAACATCTTCGTATCCGTGAGTGCACAGCTCCACCCCCAAGAA
ATGGGGGCAAGTTCTGTGAAGGTCTCAGCCAGGAATCTGAAAACTGCACAGATGGTCTCTGCATTCTAGG
ATGGAGTAGGAGAGGCATTGAGAATGCCAGCACTAGTGGATCTTCCGGAATCATCCCAGTTGAGGAGGAG
AACCCGGACTTCTGGAACCGCGAGGCAGCCGAGGCCCTGGGTGCCGCCAAGAAGCTGCAGCCTGCACAGA
CAGCCGCCAAGAACCTCATCATCTTCCTGGGCGATGGGATGGGGGTGTCTACGGTGACAGCTGCCAGGAT
CCTAAAAGGGCAGAAGAAGGACAAACTGGGGCCTGAGATACCCCTGGCCATGGACCGCTTCCCATATGTG
GCTCTGTCCAAGACATACAATGTAGACAAACATGTGCCAGACAGTGGAGCCACAGCCACGGCCTACCTGT
GCGGGGTCAAGGGCAACTTCCAGACCATTGGCTTGAGTGCAGCCGCCCGCTTTAACCAGTGCAACACGAC
ACGCGGCAACGAGGTCATCTCCGTGATGAATCGGGCCAAGAAAGCAGGGAAGTCAGTGGGAGTGGTAACC
ACCACACGAGTGCAGCACGCCTCGCCAGCCGGCACCTACGCCCACACGGTGAACCGCAACTGGTACTCGG
ACGCCGACGTGCCTGCCTCGGCCCGCCAGGAGGGGTGCCAGGACATCGCTACGCAGCTCATCTCCAACAT
GGACATTGACGTGATCCTAGGTGGAGGCCGAAAGTACATGTTTCGCATGGGAACCCCAGACCCTGAGTAC
CCAGATGACTACAGCCAAGGTGGGACCAGGCTGGACGGGAAGAATCTGGTGCAGGAATGGCTGGCGAAGC
GCCAGGGTGCCCGGTATGTGTGGAACCGCACTGAGCTCATGCAGGCTTCCCTGGACCCGTCTGTGACCCA
TCTCATGGGTCTCTTTGAGCCTGGAGACATGAAATACGAGATCCACCGAGACTCCACACTGGACCCCTCC
CTGATGGAGATGACAGAGGCTGCCCTGCGCCTGCTGAGCAGGAACCCCCGCGGCTTCTTCCTCTTCGTGG
AGGGTGGTCGCATCGACCATGGTCATCATGAAAGCAGGGCTTACCGGGCACTGACTGAGACGATCATGTT
CGACGACGCCATTGAGAGGGCGGGCCAGCTCACCAGCGAGGAGGACACGCTGAGCCTCGTCACTGCCGAC
CACTCCCACGTCTTCTCCTTCGGAGGCTACCCCCTGCGAGGGAGCTCCATCTTCGGGCTGGCCCCTGGCA
AGGCCCGGGACAGGAAGGCCTACACGGTCCTCCTATACGGAAACGGTCCAGGCTATGTGCTCAAGGACGG
CGCCCGGCCGGATGTTACCGAGAGCGAGAGCGGGAGCCCCGAGTATCGGCAGCAGTCAGCAGTGCCCCTG
GACGAAGAGACCCACGCAGGCGAGGACGTGGCGGTGTTCGCGCGCGGCCCGCAGGCGCACCTGGTTCACG
GCGTGCAGGAGCAGACCTTCATAGCGCACGTCATGGCCTTCGCCGCCTGCCTGGAGCCCTACACCGCCTG
CGACCTGGCGCCCCCCGCCGGCACCACCGACGCCGCGCACCCGGGTCATCATCACCATCACCATTAATCT
AGAGATCTTATTAAAGCAGAACTTGTTTATTGCAGCTTATAATGGTTACAAATAAAGCAATAGCATCACA
AATTTCACAAATAAAGCATTTTTTTCACTGCATTCTAGTTGTGGTTTGTCCAAACTCATCAATGTATCTT
ATCATGTCTGGTCGACTCTAGCTAGACTCTTCCGCTTCCTCGCTCACTGACTCGCTGCGCTCGGTCGTTC
GGCTGCGGCGAGCGGTATCAGCTCACTCAAAGGCGGTAATACGGTTATCCACAGAATCAGGGGATAACGC
AGGAAAGAACATGTGAGCAAAAGGCCAGCAAAAGGCCAGGAACCGTAAAAAGGCCGCGTTGCTGGCGTTT
TTCCATAGGCTCCGCCCCCCTGACGAGCATCACAAAAATCGACGCTCAAGTCAGAGGTGGCGAAACCCGA
CAGGACTATAAAGATACCAGGCGTTTCCCCCTGGAAGCTCCCTCGTGCGCTCTCCTGTTCCGACCCTGCC
GCTTACCGGATACCTGTCCGCCTTTCTCCCTTCGGGAAGCGTGGCGCTTTCTCATAGCTCACGCTGTAGG
TATCTCAGTTCGGTGTAGGTCGTTCGCTCCAAGCTGGGCTGTGTGCACGAACCCCCCGTTCAGCCCGACC
GCTGCGCCTTATCCGGTAACTATCGTCTTGAGTCCAACCCGGTAAGACACGACTTATCGCCACTGGCAGC
AGCCACTGGTAACAGGATTAGCAGAGCGAGGTATGTAGGCGGTGCTACAGAGTTCTTGAAGTGGTGGCCT
AACTACGGCTACACTAGAAGAACAGTATTTGGTATCTGCGCTCTGCTGAAGCCAGTTACCTTCGGAAAAA
GAGTTGGTAGCTCTTGATCCGGCAAACAAACCACCGCTGGTAGCGGTGGTTTTTTTGTTTGCAAGCAGCA
GATTACGCGCAGAAAAAAAGGATCTCAAGAAGATCCTTTGATCTTTTCTACGGGGTCTGACGCTCAGTGG
AACGAAAACTCACGTTAAGGGATTTTGGTCATGAGATTATCAAAAAGGATCTTCACCTAGATCCTTTTAA
ATTAAAAATGAAGTTTTAAATCAATCTAAAGTATATATGAGTAAACTTGGTCTGACAGTTACCAATGCTT
AATCAGTGAGGCACCTATCTCAGCGATCTGTCTATTTCGTTCATCCATAGTTGCCTGACTCCCCGTCGTG
TAGATAACTACGATACGGGAGGGCTTACCATCTGGCCCCAGTGCTGCAATGATACCGCGAGACCCACGCT
CACCGGCTCCAGATTTATCAGCAATAAACCAGCCAGCCGGAAGGGCCGAGCGCAGAAGTGGTCCTGCAAC
TTTATCCGCCTCCATCCAGTCTATTAATTGTTGCCGGGAAGCTAGAGTAAGTAGTTCGCCAGTTAATAGT
TTGCGCAACGTTGTTGCCATTGCTACAGGCATCGTGGTGTCACGCTCGTCGTTTGGTATGGCTTCATTCA
GCTCCGGTTCCCAACGATCAAGGCGAGTTACATGATCCCCCATGTTGTGCAAAAAAGCGGTTAGCTCCTT
CGGTCCTCCGATCGTTGTCAGAAGTAAGTTGGCCGCAGTGTTATCACTCATGGTTATGGCAGCACTGCAT
AATTCTCTTACTGTCATGCCATCCGTAAGATGCTTTTCTGTGACTGGTGAGTACTCAACCAAGTCATTCT
GAGAATAGTGTATGCGGCGACCGAGTTGCTCTTGCCCGGCGTCAATACGGGATAATACCGCGCCACATAG
CAGAACTTTAAAAGTGCTCATCATTGGAAAACGTTCTTCGGGGCGAAAACTCTCAAGGATCTTACCGCTG
TTGAGATCCAGTTCGATGTAACCCACTCGTGCACCCAACTGATCTTCAGCATCTTTTACTTTCACCAGCG
TTTCTGGGTGAGCAAAAACAGGAAGGCAAAATGCCGCAAAAAAGGGAATAAGGGCGACACGGAAATGTTG
AATACTCATACTCTTCCTTTTTCAATATTATTGAAGCATTTATCAGGGTTATTGTCTCATGAGCGGATAC
ATATTTGAATGTATTTAGAAAAATAAACAAATAGGGGTTCCGCGCACATTTCCCCGAAAAGTGCCACCTG
ACGTCTAAGAAACCATTATTATCATGACATTAACCTATAAAAATAGGCGTATCACGAGGCCCTTTCGTCT
CGCGCGTTTCGGTGATGACGGTGAAAACCTCTGACACATGCAGCTCCCGGAGGAATGTGTGTCAGTTAGG
GTGTGGAAAGTCCCCAGGCTCCCCAGGCAGGCAGAAGTATGCAAAGCATGCATCTCAATTAGTCAGCAAC
CAGGTGTGGAAAGTCCCCAGGCTCCCCAGCAGGCAGAAGTATGCAAAGCATGCATCTCAATTAGTCAGCA
ACCATAGTCCCGCCCCTAACTCCGCCCATCCCGCCCCTAACTCCGCCCAGTTCCGCCCATTCTCCGCCCC
ATGGCTGACTAATTTTTTTTATTTATGCAGAGGCCGAGGCCGCCTCTGCCTCTGAGCTATTCCAGAAGTA
GTGAGGAGGCTTTTTTGGAGGCCTAGGCTTTTGCAAAAAGCTCCCGGGAGCTTGTATATCCATTTTCGTC
CCGGAGACGGTCACAGCTTGTCTGTAAGCGGATGCCGGGAGCAGACAAGCCCGTCAGGGCGCGTCAGCGG
GTGTTGGCGGGTGTCGGGGCTGGCTTAACTATGCGGCATCAGAGCAGATTGTACTGAGAGTGCACCATAT
GCGGTGTGAAATACCGCACAGATGCGTAAGGAGAAAATACCGCATCAGGAAATTGTAAGCGTTAATATTT
TGTTAAAATTCGCGTTAAATTTTTGTTAAATCAGCTCATTTTTTAACCAATAGGCCGAAATCGGCAAAAT
CCCTTATAAATCAAAAGAATAGACCGAGATAGGGT
[37 nt withheld, positions 6966-7002]
AAAGAACGTGGACTCCAACGTCAAAGG
[49 nt withheld, positions 7030-7078]
T
[91 nt withheld, positions 7080-7170]
G
[124 nt withheld, positions 7172-7295]
CCATTCGCCATTCAGGCTGCGCAACTGTTGGGAAGGGCGATCGGTGCGGGCCTCTTCGCTATTACGCCAG
CTGGCGAAAGGGGGATGTGCTGCAAGGCGATTAAGTTGGGTAACGCCAGGGTTTTCCCAGTCACGACGTT
GTAAAACGACGGCCAGTGAATT
Features (pLannotate 1.2.2; 14 found; start..end, strand, type, name):
     25..408     +  enhancer       CMV enhancer: human cytomegalovirus immediate early enhancer
    410..609     +  promoter       CMV promoter: human cytomegalovirus (CMV) immediate early promoter
    748..1573    +  intron         CMV intron A: human cytomegalovirus intron A (Chapman et al., 1991)
   1610..2551    +  CDS            Unc5d (fragment): UNC5D_MOUSE - Also known as Unc5h4. Experimental evidence at protein level: Swiss-Prot protein existence level 1. Receptor for the netrin NTN4 that promotes neuronal cell survival (PubMed:21216843). Plays a role in cell-cell adhesion and cell guidance. Receptor for netrin involved in cell migration (By similarity). Plays a role in the regulation of neuronal cell migration in the developing brain via its interaction with FLRT2 (PubMed:21673655). Plays a role in axon guidance by mediating axon repulsion of neuronal growth cones in the developing nervous system upon ligand binding (PubMed:2167365
   2570..4021    +  CDS            SEAP: secreted alkaline phosphatase from human placenta The natural enzyme has a C-terminal transmembrane sequence that is replaced by a GPI anchor.
   4080..4201    +  polyA_signal   SV40 poly(A) signal: SV40 polyadenylation signal
   4410..4998    -  rep_origin     ori: high-copy-number ColE1/pMB1/pBR322/pUC origin of replication
   5169..6029    -  CDS            AmpR: β-lactamase; bla; confers resistance to ampicillin, carbenicillin, and related antibiotics
   6030..6134    -  promoter       AmpR promoter: bla
   6229..6264    +  CDS            rop (fragment): Rop protein, which maintains plasmids at low copy number; rop
   6287..6617    +  promoter       SV40 promoter: SV40 enhancer and early promoter
   6740..6839    +  misc_feature   bom (fragment): basis of mobility region from pBR322
   6867..7295    -  rep_origin     f1 ori (sequence partly withheld): f1 bacteriophage origin of replication; arrow indicates direction of (+) strand synthesis
   7299..7456    -  CDS            lacZα (fragment): LacZα fragment of β-galactosidase; lacZ fragment
