[The description below was written by a language model from this plasmid's Addgene catalogue record and pLannotate feature annotations shown in this document.]
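Description:
Unc5d.y-AP-His is a 7,457 bp mammalian expression plasmid built on the pCMVi-SV40ori backbone and designed to produce a secreted, tagged form of a mouse Unc5D ectodomain. It is propagated in E. coli through a high-copy ColE1/pUC-type origin and selected with ampicillin via the β-lactamase gene. The backbone also carries an f1 phage origin and residual fragments of rop, bom and lacZα that are cloning remnants rather than functional parts. An SV40 enhancer/early promoter region is annotated in the backbone. As the backbone name suggests, this region supplies the SV40 origin, which allows episomal amplification in cells expressing large T antigen.

The expression cassette consists of the human CMV immediate-early enhancer and promoter followed by CMV intron A, which generally boosts transcript processing and expression. Next comes the 942 bp insert, cloned between NotI and SpeI sites that both remain intact. It encodes the extracellular region of mouse Unc5D isoform y (also known as Unc5h4), a splice variant that the depositor notes lacks exons 6 and 8. The insert is fused at its C terminus to backbone-encoded human placental alkaline phosphatase and, according to the catalogue entry, a 6X histidine tag, although the tag is not separately annotated in the feature table. The cassette ends with an SV40 polyadenylation signal.

Unc5D is a netrin receptor that also interacts with FLRT proteins in cell adhesion and neuronal guidance. The AP moiety gives an enzymatic readout for detecting binding of the soluble ectodomain, and the His tag permits capture or purification. The construct comes from an extracellular biochemical interaction screen examining FLRT and Unc5 proteins in neuronal subtype recognition in the retina.
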