Addgene plasmid #72058: Unc5d.y-AP-His
Purpose: Expresses the extracellular region of the Unc5D, isoform y protein, C-terminally fused to alkaline phosphatase + 6X histidine tag.
Depositing lab: Woj Wojtowicz. Depositing organization: University of California, Berkeley. Publication: An extracellular biochemical screen reveals that FLRTs and Unc5s mediate neuronal subtype recognition in the retina. Visser JJ, Cheng Y, Perry SC, Chastain AB, Parsa B, Masri SS, Ray TA, Kay JN, Wojtowicz WM. Elife. 2015 Dec 3;4. pii: e08149. doi: 10.7554/eLife.08149. PubMed 26633812.
Backbone
  Vector backbone: pCMVi-SV40ori
  Vector type: Mammalian Expression
Growth in bacteria
  Bacterial resistance: Ampicillin, 100 μg/mL
  Growth temperature: 37°C
  Growth strain: DH5alpha
  Copy number: High Copy
Gene/Insert
  Gene/Insert name: Unc5d.y (alt names: Unc5D, isoform y; Unc5h4; NCBI gene ID 210801)
  Species: M. musculus (mouse)
  Insert size (bp): 942
  Entrez Gene: Unc5d (a.k.a. D930029E11Rik, Unc5h4, mKIAA1777)
  Promoter: CMV
  Tag / fusion protein: AP-His (C terminal on backbone)
  Cloning method: Restriction Enzyme; 5′ cloning site NotI (not destroyed); 3′ cloning site SpeI (not destroyed)
  Sequencing primers: 5′ GTCAGAGGTAACTCCCGTTGC; 3′ GAGGTTCTTGGCGGCTGTC
Terms and licenses: Academic/Nonprofit Terms; Industry Terms: Not Available to Industry
Depositor comments: Unc5d.y is missing exons 6 and 8.
How to cite: Unc5d.y-AP-His was a gift from Woj Wojtowicz (Addgene plasmid # 72058 ; http://n2t.net/addgene:72058 ; RRID:Addgene_72058)
