>Addgene plasmid #72058 | Unc5d.y-AP-His | addgene partial sequence | sequence record 137622 | pMRB101-F 5'-aagatgcaggcagctgagtt-3'
ACGGTGGAGGGCAGTGTAGTCTGAGCAGTACTCGTTGCTGCCGCGCGCGCCACCAGACATAATAGCTGAC
AGACTAACAGACTGTTCCTTTCCATGGGTCTTTTCTGCAGAAGCTTGAATTCTCGAGGATCCGCGGCCGC
GCCACCATGGGGACAGGGGCTGCAGACGGCAGCCGCGGGGCGCGCCGGTGGCTCCCATGGCTAGGACTCT
TTTTCTGGGCGGCGGGGGCTGCGGCTGCCCGAGGAGCCGATGGCAGTGAAATTCTTCCCGACTCTATCCC
ATCTGCCCCTGGAACGCTGCCTCATTTCATCGAGGAGCCCGAAGATGCATACATCATCAAGAGCAACCCG
ATTGCACTCAGGTGCAAAGCAAGGCCAGCCATGCAGATCTTCTTCAAATGCAATGGGGAGTGGGTCCATC
AGAATGAACATGTGTCCGAGGAGAGCCTGGATGAGAGCTCAGGCTTGAAGGTCCGGGAAGTGTTTATCAA
TGTCACCAGGCAGCAAGTGGAGGACTTCCATGGGCCAGAGGACTACTGGTGCCAGTGTGTAGCGTGGAGC
CACCTGGGAACGTCCAAGAGTAGGAAGGCATCTGTGCGCATAGCCTATTTACGGAAAAACTTTGAACAAG
ATCCACAAGGCAGGGAGGTTCCTATTGAAGGCATGATCGTGCTGCATTGTCGCCCGCCAGAGGGAGTTCC
AGCAGCAGAGGTGGAATGGCTGAAAAATGAGGAGCCCATCGACTCCGAACAGGATGAGAA
