>Addgene plasmid #72058 | Unc5d.y-AP-His | addgene partial sequence | sequence record 137623 | SV40pA-R 5'-GAAATTTGTGATGCTATTGC-3'
ATAAGATCTCTAGATTAATGGTGATGGTGATGATGACCCGGGTGCGCGGCGTCGGTGGTGCCGGCGGGGG
GCGCCAGGTCGCAGGCGGTGTAGGGCTCCAGGCAGGCGGCGAAGGCCATGACGTGCGCTATGAAGGTCTG
CTCCTGCACGCCGTGAACCAGGTGCGCCTGCGGGCCGCGCGCGAACACCGCCACGTCCTCGCCTGCGTGG
GTCTCTTCGTCCAGGGGCACTGCTGACTGCTGCCGATACTCGGGGCTCCCGCTCTCGCTCTCGGTAACAT
CCGGCCGGGCGCCGTCCTTGAGCACATAGCCTGGACCGTTTCCGTATAGGAGGACCGTGTAGGCCTTCCT
GTCCCGGGCCTTGCCAGGGGCCAGCCCGAAGATGGAGCTCCCTCGCAGGGGGTAGCCTCCGAAGGAGAAG
ACGTGGGAGTGGTCGGCAGTGACGAGGCTCAGCGTGTCCTCCTCGCTGGTGAGCTGGCCCGCCCTCTCAA
TGGCGTCGTCGAACATGATCGTCTCAGTCAGTGCCCGGTAAGCCCTGCTTTCATGATGACCATGGTCGAT
GCGACCACCCTCCACGAAGAGGAAGAAGCCGCGGGGGTTCCTGCTCAGCAGGCGCAGGGCAGCCTCTGTC
ATCTCCATCAGGGAGGGGTCCAGTGTGGAGTCTCGGTGGATCTCGTATTTCATGTCTCCAGGCTCAAAGA
GACCCATGAGATGGGTCACAGACGGGTCCAGGGAAGCCTGCATGAGCTCAGTGCGGTTCCACACATACCG
GGCACCCTGGCGCTTCGCCAGCCATTCCTGCACCAGATTCTTCCCGTCCAGCCTGGTCCCACCTTGG
